Addgene plasmid #205353: pBad33_ISSen6_reRNA
Purpose: Bacterial expression of ISSen6 TnpB and its reRNA
Depositing lab: Haoyi Wang. Depositing organization: Institute of Zoology, Chinese Academy of Sciences. Publication: Evolutionary mining and functional characterization of TnpB nucleases identify efficient miniature genome editors. Xiang G, Li Y, Sun J, Huo Y, Cao S, Cao Y, Guo Y, Yang L, Cai Y, Zhang YE, Wang H. Nat Biotechnol. 2023 Jun 29. doi: 10.1038/s41587-023-01857-x. PubMed 37386294.
Backbone
  Vector backbone: pBAD
  Vector type: Bacterial Expression
Growth in bacteria
  Bacterial resistance: Chloramphenicol, 25 μg/mL
  Growth temperature: 37°C
  Growth strain: DH5alpha
  Copy number: Low Copy
Gene/Insert
  Gene/Insert name: ISSen6 TnpB
  Species: Other
  Cloning method: Unknown
Terms and licenses: Academic/Nonprofit Terms; Industry Terms: Not Available to Industry
How to cite: pBad33_ISSen6_reRNA was a gift from Haoyi Wang (Addgene plasmid # 205353 ; http://n2t.net/addgene:205353 ; RRID:Addgene_205353)
