[The description below was written by a language model from this plasmid's Addgene catalogue record and pLannotate feature annotations shown in this document.]
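Description:
pBad33_ISSen6_reRNA is a 5.6 kb bacterial expression plasmid built on a pBAD33-type backbone. It co-expresses the TnpB nuclease of the insertion sequence ISSen6 together with its guide RNA, the right-end element RNA (reRNA). It replicates in E. coli from a p15A origin, consistent with the catalogue's low-copy designation. This origin is compatible with ColE1-type plasmids, so a second plasmid can be maintained in the same cell. Selection is by chloramphenicol, through a cat gene driven by its own promoter. The feature table also lists several backbone remnants: truncated β-lactamase segments behind an AmpR promoter, an M13 phage origin, short ColE1- and RSF-like origin fragments, an IS1 fragment and a tetracycline-resistance fragment. None of these appears to be a complete functional marker or replicon.

Despite the pBAD name, no araC gene or araBAD promoter is annotated. Instead, a constitutive J23119 promoter lies upstream of an open reading frame of about 1.1 kb. The annotation software matched this frame by homology to E. coli InsQ/TnpB, and it corresponds to the ISSen6 TnpB coding sequence. A second J23119 promoter (the SpeI variant) follows. It precedes an unannotated stretch of roughly 330 bp that presumably encodes the reRNA scaffold and guide segment, although the record does not mark this region explicitly. The rrnB 5S region with the T1 and T2 terminators closes the cassette.

TnpB proteins are compact RNA-guided DNA nucleases regarded as ancestors of Cas12 enzymes. The plasmid comes from a study that mined and characterised TnpB systems as miniature genome editors. It is suited to testing ISSen6 TnpB/reRNA activity in bacteria, and such tests could include targeting a compatible second plasmid, though the record does not describe a specific assay.
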