Features (pLannotate 1.2.2; 18 found; start..end, strand, type, name):
      4..22      +  promoter       tet promoter (fragment): E. coli promoter for tetracycline efflux protein gene
     24..57      +  promoter       J23119 promoter: bacterial promoter (Registry of Standard Biological Parts BBa J23119)
    154..1275    +  CDS            insQ: INSQ_ECOLI - Also known as tnpB, ydcM. Protein inferred from homology: Swiss-Prot protein existence level 3. Required for the transposition of the insertion element. From Escherichia coli (strain K12).
   1313..1347    +  promoter       J23119(SpeI) promoter: bacterial promoter (Registry of Standard Biological Parts BBa J23119) modified to end with an SpeI site
   1682..1797    +  ncRNA          5S rRNA: Accession: RF00001 - 5S ribosomal RNA
   1801..1887    +  terminator     rrnB T1 terminator: Escherichia coli rrnB; transcription terminator T1 from the E. coli rrnB gene
   1979..2006    +  terminator     rrnB T2 terminator: transcription terminator T2 from the E. coli rrnB gene
   2025..2116    +  promoter       AmpR promoter: bla
   2117..2236    +  CDS            AmpR (fragment): β-lactamase; bla; confers resistance to ampicillin, carbenicillin, and related antibiotics
   2237..2531    +  CDS            bla(M) (fragment): β-lactamase lacking the signal sequence; bla(M); allows cytosolic expression of β-lactamase
   2574..2954    +  rep_origin     M13 ori (sequence partly withheld): M13 bacteriophage origin of replication; arrow indicates direction of (+) strand synthesis
   3140..3373    +  rep_origin     ori (fragment): high-copy-number ColE1/pMB1/pBR322/pUC origin of replication
   3588..4244    -  CDS            cat: CAT_ECOLX - Experimental evidence at protein level: Swiss-Prot protein existence level 1. This enzyme is an effector of chloramphenicol resistance in bacteria. From Escherichia coli. This protein is used as a marker in many commonly used cloning vectors, such as pACYC184.
   4245..4347    -  promoter       cat promoter: promoter of the E. coli cat gene encoding chloramphenicol acetyltransferase
   4468..4611    +  mobile_element IS1 (fragment): prokaryotic transposable element IS1
   4730..4785    -  rep_origin     RSF ori (fragment): Plasmids containing the RSF 1030 origin of replication can be propagated in E. coli cells that contain additional plasmids with compatible origins.
   4873..5418    -  rep_origin     p15A ori: Plasmids containing the medium-copy-number p15A origin of replication can be propagated in E. coli cells that contain a second plasmid with the ColE1 origin.
   5455..5575    -  CDS            TcR (fragment): tetracycline efflux protein; tet; confers resistance to tetracycline
>Addgene plasmid #205353 | pBad33_ISSen6_reRNA | addgene full sequence | sequence record 410910 | Addgene NGS Result
TGTTTGACAGCTTATCATCGATCTGACAGCTAGCTCAGTCCTAGGTATAATGCTAGCCCCGGGAAAAGAT
CTAAAGAGGAGAAAGAATTCATGATGCTAATCCTGAAAGCCTACAAATTCAGACTGGAACCAACGCCTGA
ACAGTCGCAGCGTTTGCGGCAGTTATGTGGTTGCGCCCGTTTTGTCTGGAATTTAGGTCTTGCGGAGACA
AAGCGCATCCTTGGTTCAGGCGAAAAGTTACCTTCGGCTTTCGAGTTGAACAGGATGCTTACAGTGTGGA
AAAAAATGCCGGGACACATCTTTTTACAGGATGCTTATACCGACAATCTGCAACAAAAGTTGAAAGACCT
GCATACTGCATGGAAACGTTGCTTTGATAAAAAGCTCGCAGCTAAGGCCCCGGTATGGAAACGAAAAAAT
GAGGGCAGAGACTCAATCCGTTTTGTGAACTTTGAGAAATATTGCCGCCTTGAAAATCGCAGAGTGAAGC
TACCGTCAGGTCTTGGGTGGGTAAAATTCCGGCAATCTCAACGTGTGAACGGTAAAATCAAAAATGCGAC
AATCAGTCAGTTAGCGGGACAGTGGTATATCTCGTTTCAGGTTGAAGTTGAAACGGCAGAACCCAATCAC
ACAAGCACAACGATAGTCGGTCTGGACGCAGGAGTAACAAAACTCGCCACGCTTTCAGACGGTACGGTAT
ACCAACCAGTCAACAGTTTTAAAGCAAGTCAGCGCAAGCTGGCAACACTCCAGCGGCAGTTAAGCCGTAA
AGTCAGATTCAGCAGTAACTGGCAGAAACAAAAGCGAAAAGTCCAGCATCTGCACTCGCACATAGCCAAT
ATCCGGCGCGACTACCTTCATAAAGTTACCAGTGAAATCAGCAAAAACCACGCGATGATAGTCATTGAGG
ATTTGAAGGTTAGTAACATGTCGAAATCGGCAAAAGGTACAGCAGAACAGCACGGACGAAACGTCAAGGC
CAAATCAGGTCTGAACCGTTCGATACTGGATCAGGGCTGGTATGAAATGCGCCGCCAGCTTGAGTACAAA
CAGCTCTGGCGTGGCGGTCAGGTGCTTGCGGTTCCGCCAGCATATACAAGCCAGCGTTGCGCGTGCTGTG
GTCATACCGCGAAAGAAAATCGCCTGTCACAAAGTAAATTTGTGTGTCAGGCATGCGGATATACAGCGAA
CGCTGATGTAAACGGCGCTCGTAACATTTTAGCGGCGGGGCACGCCGTTCTTGCCTGTGGAGGGATGGTG
CAGTCAGGCCGCCCGTCTGAAACAGGAACCAGACGCGGATCCTGAGAGATCTTTGACAGCTAGCTCAGTC
CTAGGTATAATACTAGTGTAAATTTGTGTGTCAGGCATGCGGATATACAGCGAACGCTGATGTAAACGGC
GCTCGTAACATTTTAGCGGCGGGGCACGCCGTTCTTGCCTGTGGAGGGATGGTGCAGTCAGGCCGCCCGT
CTGAAACAGGAACCAGACGCTGAGCAATCAGTCGTCACCCACTAATGGGAATTCCCCACCTGAGTCACGA
AGTGCGAAGGTGGGGGAGGATGTCAAGCTCGGAGATCATCATTGCGTTTTTTAAGCTTGGCTGTTTTGGC
GGATGAGAGAAGATTTTCAGCCTGATACAGATTAAATCAGAACGCAGAAGCGGTCTGATAAAACAGAATT
TGCCTGGCGGCAGTAGCGCGGTGGTCCCACCTGACCCCATGCCGAACTCAGAAGTGAAACGCCGTAGCGC
CGATGGTAGTGTGGGGTCTCCCCATGCGAGAGTAGGGAACTGCCAGGCATCAAATAAAACGAAAGGCTCA
GTCGAAAGACTGGGCCTTTCGTTTTATCTGTTGTTTGTCGGTGAACGCTCTCCTGAGTAGGACAAATCCG
CCGGGAGCGGATTTGAACGTTGCGAAGCAACGGCCCGGAGGGTGGCGGGCAGGACGCCCGCCATAAACTG
CCAGGCATCAAATTAAGCAGAAGGCCATCCTGACGGATGGCCTTTTTGCGTTTCTACAAACTCTTTTGTT
TATTTTTCTAAATACATTCAAATATGTATCCGCTCATGAGACAATAACCCTGATAAATGCTTCAATAATA
TTGAAAAAGGAAGAGTATGAGTATTCAACATTTCCGTGTCGCCCTTATTCCCTTTTTTGCGGCATTTTGC
CTTCCTGTTTTTGCTCACCCAGAAACGCTGGTGAAAGTAAAAGATGCTGAAGATCAGTTGGGTGCAGCAA
ACTATTAACTGGCGAACTACTTACTCTAGCTTCCCGGCAACAATTAATAGACTGGATGGAGGCGGATAAA
GTTGCAGGACCACTTCTGCGCTCGGCCCTTCCGGCTGGCTGGTTTATTGCTGATAAATCTGGAGCCGGTG
AGCGTGGGTCTCGCGGTATCATTGCAGCACTGGGGCCAGATGGTAAGCCCTCCCGTATCGTAGTTATCTA
CACGACGGGGAGTCAGGCAACTATGGATGAACGAAATAGACAGATCGCTGAGATAGGTGCCTCACTGATT
AAGCATTGGTAACTGTCAGACCAAGTTTACTCATATATACTTTAGATTGATT
[125 nt withheld, positions 2573-2697]
C
[141 nt withheld, positions 2699-2839]
CCTTTGACGTTGGAGTCCACGTTCTTT
[37 nt withheld, positions 2867-2903]
ACCCTATCTCGGGCTATTCTTTTGATTTATAAGGGATTTTGCCGATTTCGGCCTATTGGTTAAAAAATGA
GCTGATTTAACAAAAATTTAACGCGAATTTTAACAAAATATTAACGTTTACAATTTAAAAGGATCTAGGT
GAAGATCCTTTTTGATAATCTCATGACCAAAATCCCTTAACGTGAGTTTTCGTTCCACTGAGCGTCAGAC
CCCGTAGAAAAGATCAAAGGATCTTCTTGAGATCCTTTTTTTCTGCGCGTAATCTGCTGCTTGCAAACAA
AAAAACCACCGCTACCAGCGGTGGTTTGTTTGCCGGATCAAGAGCTACCAACTCTTTTTCCGAAGGTAAC
TGGCTTCAGCAGAGCGCAGATACCAAATACTGTCCTTCTAGTGTAGCCGTAGTTAGGCCACCACTTCAAG
AACTCTGTAGCACCGCCTACATACCTCGCTCTGCTAATCCTGTTACCAGTCAGGCATTTGAGAAGCACAC
GGTCACACTGCTTCCGGTAGTCAATAAACCGGTAAACCAGCAATAGACATAAGCGGCTATTTAACGACCC
TGCCCTGAACCGACGACCGGGTCGAATTTGCTTTCGAATTTCTGCCATTCATCCGCTTATTATCACTTAT
TCAGGCGTAGCAACCAGGCGTTTAAGGGCACCAATAACTGCCTTAAAAAAATTACGCCCCGCCCTGCCAC
TCATCGCAGTACTGTTGTAATTCATTAAGCATTCTGCCGACATGGAAGCCATCACAAACGGCATGATGAA
CCTGAATCGCCAGCGGCATCAGCACCTTGTCGCCTTGCGTATAATATTTGCCCATGGTGAAAACGGGGGC
GAAGAAGTTGTCCATATTGGCCACGTTTAAATCAAAACTGGTGAAACTCACCCAGGGATTGGCTGAGACG
AAAAACATATTCTCAATAAACCCTTTAGGGAAATAGGCCAGGTTTTCACCGTAACACGCCACATCTTGCG
AATATATGTGTAGAAACTGCCGGAAATCGTCGTGGTATTCACTCCAGAGCGATGAAAACGTTTCAGTTTG
CTCATGGAAAACGGTGTAACAAGGGTGAACACTATCCCATATCACCAGCTCACCGTCTTTCATTGCCATA
CGGAACTCCGGATGAGCATTCATCAGGCGGGCAAGAATGTGAATAAAGGCCGGATAAAACTTGTGCTTAT
TTTTCTTTACGGTCTTTAAAAAGGCCGTAATATCCAGCTGAACGGTCTGGTTATAGGTACATTGAGCAAC
TGACTGAAATGCCTCAAAATGTTCTTTACGATGCCATTGGGATATATCAACGGTGGTATATCCAGTGATT
TTTTTCTCCATTTTAGCTTCCTTAGCTCCTGAAAATCTCGATAACTCAAAAAATACGCCCGGTAGTGATC
TTATTTCATTATGGTGAAAGTTGGAACCTCTTACGTGCCGATCAACGTCTCATTTTCGCCAAAAGTTGGC
CCAGGGCTTCCCGGTATCAACAGGGACACCAGGATTTATTTATTCTGCGAAGTGATCTTCCGTCACAGGT
ATTTATTCGGCGCAAAGTGCGTCGGGTGATGCTGCCAACTTACTGATTTAGTGTATGATGGTGTTTTTGA
GGTGCTCCAGTGGCTTCTGTTTCTATCAGCTGTCCCTCCTGTTCAGCTACTGACGGGGTGGTGCGTAACG
GCAAAAGCACCGCCGGACATCAGCGCTAGCGGAGTGTATACTGGCTTACTATGTTGGCACTGATGAGGGT
GTCAGTGAAGTGCTTCATGTGGCAGGAGAAAAAAGGCTGCACCGGTGCGTCAGCAGAATATGTGATACAG
GATATATTCCGCTTCCTCGCTCACTGACTCGCTACGCTCGGTCGTTCGACTGCGGCGAGCGGAAATGGCT
TACGAACGGGGCGGAGATTTCCTGGAAGATGCCAGGAAGATACTTAACAGGGAAGTGAGAGGGCCGCGGC
AAAGCCGTTTTTCCATAGGCTCCGCCCCCCTGACAAGCATCACGAAATCTGACGCTCAAATCAGTGGTGG
CGAAACCCGACAGGACTATAAAGATACCAGGCGTTTCCCCCTGGCGGCTCCCTCGTGCGCTCTCCTGTTC
CTGCCTTTCGGTTTACCGGTGTCATTCCGCTGTTATGGCCGCGTTTGTCTCATTCCACGCCTGACACTCA
GTTCCGGGTAGGCAGTTCGCTCCAAGCTGGACTGTATGCACGAACCCCCCGTTCAGTCCGACCGCTGCGC
CTTATCCGGTAACTATCGTCTTGAGTCCAACCCGGAAAGACATGCAAAAGCACCACTGGCAGCAGCCACT
GGTAATTGATTTAGAGGAGTTAGTCTTGAAGTCATGCGCCGGTTAAGGCTAAACTGAAAGGACAAGTTTT
GGTGACTGCGCTCCTCCAAGCCAGTTACCTCGGTTCAAAGAGTTGGTAGCTCAGAGAACCTTCGAAAAAC
CGCCCTGCAAGGCGGTTTTTTCGTTTTCAGAGCAAGAGATTACGCGCAGACCAAAACGATCTCAAGAAGA
TCATCTTATTAATCAGATAAAATATTTCTAGGCTCATGAGCCCGAAGTGGCGAGCCCGATCTTCCCCATC
GGTGATGTCGGCGATATAGGCGCCAGCAACCGCACCTGTGGCGCCGGTGATGCCGGCCACGATGCGTCCG
GCGTAGAGGATCTGCTCA
